>Addgene plasmid #48356 | pHJ17 | depositor full sequence | sequence record 70042 | pHJ17 sequence 6261 bps
CTGACCGTATCATGATGACTTTCTCCATCATCCCATCCCCCAAGGTGTCCGACACTGTCGTCGAGCCGTA
CAATACGACTCTCTCCGTGCACCAACTTGTGGAAAACTCCGATGAGTCGATGTGCATTGACAACGAGGCA
CTGTACGATATTTGCTTCCGCACCCTGAAACTGACAACACCAACGTTCGGTGACCTGAACCACTTGGTGT
CTGCTGTTGTGTCCGGCGTCACCTGCTGCCTGCGCTTCCCTGGTCAGTTGAACTCTGACCTCCGTAAGTT
GGCTGTGAACCTTGTCCCATTCCCGCGTCTGCACTTCTTCATGATGGGCTTCGCCCCGCTGACCAGCCGC
GGCTCGCAGCAGTACCGCGGTCTCTCCGTGCCCGAGCTAACGCAGCAGATGTTCGATGCGAAAAACATGA
TGCAAGCTGCAGATCCTCGTCACGGCCGCTACCTGACAGCGTCTGCACTCTTCCGCGGCCGCATGTCGAC
GAAGGAGGTTGATGAGCAGATGCTGAACGTGCAGAACAAGAACTCGTCCTACTTCATTGAGTGGATCGAT
CCCGAACAACATCAAGTCCTCTGTTTGCGATATCCCACCCAAGGGACTCAAGATGGCTGTCACCTTCATT
GGCAACAACACCTGCATCCAGGAGATGTTCCGCCGTGTGGGAGAGCAGTTCACCCTCATGTTCCGTCGCA
AGGCGTTCTTGCACTGGTACACTGGCGAGGGTATGGACGAGATGGAATTCACGGAGGCAGAGTCCAACAT
GAACGATCTCGTGTCTGAGTACCAGCAGTACCAGGATGCCACGATTGAGGAGGAGGGCGAGTTCGACGAG
GAGGAGCAATACTAGACGCGGACGGGGCATTTCCCGTTCGTCATTAGCAGTAGGTAATGAAGATGCTCGA
GGGTGCTCAAGCTGTGTAGCGCACGCGTTTCCTTACATATTTCTCTAACAGGCACGGAAGCCTAACAAAT
ACACTTGGCTTATTTTTTTGCCCCCTCATGTCTTGTACAAATATTTGCGATAGCTTAGCTATCAGCCACA
TTAATCAAACAAGTATACCAACAAGCCCGAAAACATAAACTCAACTGCAACGAAGCTTATAACTTCGTAT
AGCATACATTATACGAAGTTATACCGGTACACGTTCTCGTCGGCCGGCCGCTGCACGCGCCTTCGAGTTT
TTTTTCCTTTTCCCCATTTTTTTCAACTTGAAGACTTCAATTACACCAAAAAATAAAATTCACAAACTTG
GTATTCCTTTGTGTTACATTCTTGATCGCTCGCACTGACATTACAGATCTTACTGTTGGTAAATGATGAA
AAAGCCTGAACTCACCGCGACGTCTGTCGAGAAGTTTCTGATCGAAAAGTTCGACAGCGTCTCCGACCTG
ATGCAGCTCTCGGAGGGCGAAGAATCTCGTGCTTTCAGCTTCGATGTAGGAGGGCGTGGATATGTCCTGC
GGGTAAATAGCTGCGCCGATGGTTTCTACAAAGATCGTTATGTTTATCGGCACTTTGCATCGGCCGCGCT
CCCGATTCCGGAAGTGCTTGACATTGGGGAATTCAGCGAGAGCCTGACCTATTGCATCTCCCGCCGTGCA
CAGGGTGTCACGTTGCAAGACCTGCCTGAAACCGAACTGCCCGCTGTTCTGCAGCCGGTCGCGGAGGCCA
TGGATGCGATCGCTGCGGCCGATCTTAGCCAGACGAGCGGGTTCGGCCCATTCGGACCGCAAGGAATCGG
TCAATACACTACATGGCGTGATTTCATATGCGCGATTGCTGATCCCCATGTGTATCACTGGCAAACTGTG
ATGGACGACACCGTCAGTGCGTCCGTCGCGCAGGCTCTCGATGAGCTGATGCTTTGGGCCGAGGACTGCC
CCGAAGTCCGGCACCTCGTGCACGCGGATTTCGGCTCCAACAATGTCCTGACGGACAATGGCCGCATAAC
AGCGGTCATTGACTGGAGCGAGGCGATGTTCGGGGATTCCCAATACGAGGTCGCCAACATCTTCTTCTGG
AGGCCGTGGTTGGCTTGTATGGAGCAGCAGACGCGCTACTTCGAGCGGAGGCATCCGGAGCTTGCAGGAT
CGCCGCGGCTCCGGGCGTATATGCTCCGCATTGGTCTTGACCAACTCTATCAGAGCTTGGTTGACGGCAA
TTTCGATGATGCAGCTTGGGCGCAGGGTCGATGCGACGCAATCGTCCGATCCGGAGCCGGGACTGTCGGG
CGTACACAAATCGCCCGCAGAAGCGCGGCCGTCTGGACCGATGGCTGTGTAGAAGTACTCGCCGATAGTG
GAAACCGACGCCCCAGCACTCGTCCGAGGGCAAAGGAATCTAGAGAAGTCCATACTAACCAGGACCCACT
TGACGCCACCATGGCCTCGTACCCCGGCCATCAACACGCGTCTGCGTTCGACCAGGCTGCGCGTTCTCGC
GGCCATAGCAACCGACGTACGGCGTTGCGCCCTCGCCGGCAGCAAGAAGCCACGGAAGTCCGCCCGGAGC
AGAAAATGCCCACGCTACTGCGGGTTTATATAGACGGTCCCCACGGGATGGGGAAAACCACCACCACGCA
ACTGCTGGTGGCCCTGGGTTCGCGCGACGATATCGTCTACGTACCCGAGCCGATGACTTACTGGCGGGTG
CTGGGGGCTTCCGAGACAATCGCGAACATCTACACCACACAACACCGCCTCGACCAGGGTGAGATATCGG
CCGGGGACGCGGCGGTGGTAATGACAAGCGCCCAGATAACAATGGGCATGCCTTATGCCGTGACCGACGC
CGTTCTGGCTCCTCATATCGGGGGGGAGGCTGGGAGCTCACATGCCCCGCCCCCGGCCCTCACCCTCATC
TTCGACCGCCATCCCATCGCCGCCCTCCTGTGCTACCCGGCCGCGCGGTACCTTATGGGCAGCATGACCC
CCCAGGCCGTGCTGGCGTTCGTGGCCCTCATCCCGCCGACCTTGCCCGGCACCAACATCGTGCTTGGGGC
CCTTCCGGAGGACAGACACATCGACCGCCTGGCCAAACGCCAGCGCCCCGGCGAGCGGCTGGACCTGGCT
ATGCTGGCTGCGATTCGCCGCGTTTACGGGCTACTTGCCAATACGGTGCGGTATCTGCAGTGCGGCGGGT
CGTGGCGGGAGGACTGGGGACAGCTTTCGGGGACGGCCGTGCCGCCCCAGGGTGCCGAGCCCCAGAGCAA
CGCGGGCCCACGACCCCATATCGGGGACACGTTATTTACCCTGTTTCGGGCCCCCGAGTTGCTGGCCCCC
AACGGCGACCTGTATAACGTGTTTGCCTGGGCCTTGGACGTCTTGGCCAAACGCCTCCGTTCCATGCACG
TCTTTATCCTGGATTACGACCAATCGCCCGCCGGCTGCCGGGACGCCCTGCTGCAACTTACCTCCGGGAT
GGTCCAGACCCACGTCACCACCCCCGGCTCCATACCGACGATATGCGACCTGGCGCGCACGTTTGCCCGG
GAGATGGGGGAGGCTAACTGAGAATTCATAACTTCGTATAGCATACATTATACGAAGTTATGGATCCTGC
CCATTTAGTTAGTTGGCTTTTCCCTTGTCTCGTGTCTTTTCCGTGGAAAGGTTCCCGGAGTAATCTGATG
GCACAGCAGGGAGGTGCGCCTGCAGGTTGGTTAGGAAGGGGGGATGATGTAAAAGAAGAAAATGGGGGGA
TTCGAGCCCCCTTGCAGGCATGCAAGCTAGCCAGATCCTCTACGCCGGACGCATCGTGGCCGGCATCACC
GGCGCCACAGGTGCGGTTGCTGGCGCCTATATCGCCGACATCACCGATGGGGAAGATCGGGCTCGCCACT
TCGGGCTCATGAGCGCTTGTTTCGGCGTGGGTATGGTGGCAGGCCCCGTGGCCGGGGGACTGTTGGGCGC
CATCTCCTTGCACCATTCCTTGCGGCGGCGGTGCTCAACGGCCTCAACCTACTACTGGGCTGCTTCCTAA
TGCAGGAGTCGCATAAGGGAGAGCGTCGATATGGTGCACTCTCAGTACAATCTGCTCTGATGCCGCATAG
TTAAGCCAGCCCCGACACCCGCCAACACCCGCTGACGCGCCCTGACGGGCTTGTCTGCTCCCGGCATCCG
CTTACAGACAAGCTGTGACCGTCTCCGGGAGCTGCATGTGTCAGAGGTTTTCACCGTCATCACCGAAACG
CGCGAGACGAAAGGGCCTCGTGATACGCCTATTTTTATAGGTTAATGTCATGATAATAATGGTTTCTTAG
ACGTCAGGTGGCACTTTTCGGGGAAATGTGCGCGGAACCCCTATTTGTTTATTTTTCTAAATACATTCAA
ATATGTATCCGCTCATGAGACAATAACCCTGATAAATGCTTCAATAATATTGAAAAAGGAAGAGTATGAG
TATTCAACATTTCCGTGTCGCCCTTATTCCCTTTTTTGCGGCATTTTGCCTTCCTGTTTTTGCTCACCCA
GAAACGCTGGTGAAAGTAAAAGATGCTGAAGATCAGTTGGGTGCACGAGTGGGTTACATCGAACTGGATC
TCAACAGCGGTAAGATCCTTGAGAGTTTTCGCCCCGAAGAACGTTTTCCAATGATGAGCACTTTTAAAGT
TCTGCTATGTGGCGCGGTATTATCCCGTATTGACGCCGGGCAAGAGCAACTCGGTCGCCGCATACACTAT
TCTCAGAATGACTTGGTTGAGTACTCACCAGTCACAGAAAAGCATCTTACGGATGGCATGACAGTAAGAG
AATTATGCAGTGCTGCCATAACCATGAGTGATAACACTGCGGCCAACTTACTTCTGACAACGATCGGAGG
ACCGAAGGAGCTAACCGCTTTTTTGCACAACATGGGGGATCATGTAACTCGCCTTGATCGTTGGGAACCG
GAGCTGAATGAAGCCATACCAAACGACGAGCGTGACACCACGATGCCTGTAGCAATGGCAACAACGTTGC
GCAAACTATTAACTGGCGAACTACTTACTCTAGCTTCCCGGCAACAATTAATAGACTGGATGGAGGCGGA
TAAAGTTGCAGGACCACTTCTGCGCTCGGCCCTTCCGGCTGGCTGGTTTATTGCTGATAAATCTGGAGCC
GGTGAGCGTGGGTCTCGCGGTATCATTGCAGCACTGGGGCCAGATGGTAAGCCCTCCCGTATCGTAGTTA
TCTACACGACGGGGAGTCAGGCAACTATGGATGAACGAAATAGACAGATCGCTGAGATAGGTGCCTCACT
GATTAAGCATTGGTAACTGTCAGACCAAGTTTACTCATATATACTTTAGATTGATTTAAAACTTCATTTT
TAATTTAAAAGGATCTAGGTGAAGATCCTTTTTGATAATCTCATGACCAAAATCCCTTAACGTGAGTTTT
CGTTCCACTGAGCGTCAGACCCCGTAGAAAAGATCAAAGGATCTTCTTGAGATCCTTTTTTTCTGCGCGT
AATCTGCTGCTTGCAAACAAAAAAACCACCGCTACCAGCGGTGGTTTGTTTGCCGGATCAAGAGCTACCA
ACTCTTTTTCCGAAGGTAACTGGCTTCAGCAGAGCGCAGATACCAAATACTGTCCTTCTAGTGTAGCCGT
AGTTAGGCCACCACTTCAAGAACTCTGTAGCACCGCCTACATACCTCGCTCTGCTAATCCTGTTACCAGT
GGCTGCTGCCAGTGGCGATAAGTCGTGTCTTACCGGGTTGGACTCAAGACGATAGTTACCGGATAAGGCG
CAGCGGTCGGGCTGAACGGGGGGTTCGTGCACACAGCCCAGCTTGGAGCGAACGACCTACACCGAACTGA
GATACCTACAGCGTGAGCTATGAGAAAGCGCCACGCTTCCCGAAGGGAGAAAGGCGGACAGGTATCCGGT
AAGCGGCAGGGTCGGAACAGGAGAGCGCACGAGGGAGCTTCCAGGGGGAAACGCCTGGTATCTTTATAGT
CCTGTCGGGTTTCGCCACCTCTGACTTGAGCGTCGATTTTTGTGATGCTCGTCAGGGGGGCGGAGCCTAT
GGAAAAACGCCAGCAACGCGGCCTTTTTACGGTTCCTGGCCTTTTGCTGGCCTTTTGCTCACATGTTCTT
TCCTGCGTTATCCCCTGATTCTGTGGATAACCGTATTACCGCCTTTGAGTGAGCTGATACCGCTCGCCGC
AGCCGAACGACCGAGCGCAGCGAGTCAGTGAGCGAGGAAGCGGAAGAGCGCCCAATACGCAAACCGCCTC
TCCCCGCGCGTTGGCCGATTCATTAATGCAG
Features (pLannotate 1.2.2; 13 found; start..end, strand, type, name):
      3..557     +  CDS            TUBB1 (fragment): TBB1_DAUCA - Experimental evidence at protein level: Swiss-Prot protein existence level 1. Tubulin is the major constituent of microtubules. It binds two moles of GTP, one at an exchangeable site on the beta chain and one at a non-exchangeable site on the alpha chain. From Daucus carota (Wild carrot).
    559..846     +  CDS            TBB_LYMST (fragment): Experimental evidence at transcript level: Swiss-Prot protein existence level 2. Tubulin is the major constituent of microtubules. It binds two moles of GTP, one at an exchangeable site on the beta chain and one at a non-exchangeable site on the alpha chain. From Lymnaea stagnalis (Great pond snail) (Helix stagnalis).
   1109..1142    +  protein_bind   loxP: Cre-mediated recombination occurs in the 8-bp core sequence (GCATACAT). Cre recombinase
   1326..2348    +  CDS            hph: KHYB_ECOLX - Experimental evidence at protein level: Swiss-Prot protein existence level 1. The aminoglycoside phosphotransferases achieve inactivation of their antibiotic substrates by phosphorylation. Only phosphorylates hygromycin and closely related compounds such as demethyl analogs and destomycin. From Escherichia coli.
   2391..3521    +  CDS            HSV TK: herpes simplex virus thymidine kinase confers sensitivity to nucleoside analogs such as acyclovir or ganciclovir
   3528..3561    +  protein_bind   loxP: Cre-mediated recombination occurs in the 8-bp core sequence (GCATACAT). Cre recombinase
   3744..4019    +  CDS            TcR (fragment): tetracycline efflux protein; tet; confers resistance to tetracycline
   4019..4069    -  misc_feature   bom (fragment): basis of mobility region from pBR322
   4171..4206    -  CDS            rop (fragment): Rop protein, which maintains plasmids at low copy number; rop
   4301..4405    +  promoter       AmpR promoter: bla
   4406..5266    +  CDS            AmpR: β-lactamase; bla; confers resistance to ampicillin, carbenicillin, and related antibiotics
   5437..6025    +  rep_origin     ori: high-copy-number ColE1/pMB1/pBR322/pUC origin of replication
   6208..3       +  CDS            lacI (fragment) (across the origin): lac repressor; lacI; The lac repressor binds to the lac operator to inhibit transcription in E. coli. This inhibition can be relieved by adding lactose or isopropyl-β-D-thiogalactopyranoside (IPTG).
