[The description below was written by a language model from this plasmid's Addgene catalogue record and pLannotate feature annotations shown in this document.]
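Description:
pHJ17 is a 6,261 bp Cre/lox targeting plasmid for genetic manipulation of Trypanosoma brucei, built on the pHD309 backbone. In E. coli it is maintained through a ColE1/pMB1-type origin and selected with ampicillin via the bla gene and its promoter. The short tetracycline-resistance, bom, rop and lacI fragments picked up by annotation appear to be non-functional remnants of pBR322-derived backbone sequence.

The insert begins with a partial beta-tubulin sequence, which serves as the homology region directing integration into the tubulin locus. The automated annotation labels this region as two tubulin fragments matched to carrot and pond snail proteins. This reflects the high conservation of tubulin, and the catalogue entry gives the species as T. brucei. Downstream lies an aldolase 5' UTR, a loxP site, a splice acceptor site, and a fused hygromycin phosphotransferase–Ty1 epitope–HSV thymidine kinase open reading frame, followed by a second loxP site in the same orientation and the aldolase 3' UTR. The aldolase UTRs and splice acceptor site presumably supply the RNA-processing signals needed for expression in trypanosomes. No dedicated promoter is recorded, so how the cassette is transcribed after integration is not stated.

The dual marker allows positive selection of integrants with hygromycin. After Cre recombinase excises the floxed HYG-TK cassette, cells that have lost it can be selected with ganciclovir, since thymidine kinase confers sensitivity to that drug. The plasmid belongs to a toolkit for building null and conditional null T. brucei mutants. The depositor notes sequence mismatches in the tubulin, TK and aldolase 3' UTR regions that are not expected to affect function.
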