Addgene plasmid #48356: pHJ17
Purpose: Targets beta-Tubulin for Cre-lox mediated knockout in T. brucei, Hygromycin/Gancyclovir selectable
Depositing lab: George Cross. Depositing organization: Rockefeller University. Publication: Strategies to construct null and conditional null Trypanosoma brucei mutants using Cre-recombinase and loxP. Kim HS, Li Z, Boothroyd C, Cross GA. Mol Biochem Parasitol. 2013 Aug 13;191(1):16-19. doi: 10.1016/j.molbiopara.2013.08.001. PubMed 23954366.
Backbone
  Vector backbone: pHD309
  Backbone manufacturer: Cross Lab
  Total vector size (bp): 6261
  Vector type: Cre/Lox ; Knockout in T. Brucei
  Selectable markers: Hygromycin ; Gancyclovir
Growth in bacteria
  Bacterial resistance: Ampicillin, 100 μg/mL
  Growth temperature: 37°C
  Growth strain: DH5alpha
  Copy number: Unknown
Gene/Insert
  Gene/Insert name: Partial beta-TUB followed by 5' ALD UTR-loxP-SAS-HYG-Ty1-TK-loxP-3' ALD UTR
  Species: T. brucei
  Cloning method: Unknown
  Sequencing primers: 5′ tb#44 CTGGTTAGTATGGACTTCTCTAGA; 3′ pBRrevBam
Terms and licenses: Academic/Nonprofit Terms; Industry Terms: Not Available to Industry
Depositor comments: For additional information, see http://tryps.rockefeller.edu/trypsru2_cre-lox.html There are several mismatches between Addgene's quality control sequence and the reference sequence from the depositing lab; most notably in the beta-tubulin ORF, HSV thymidine kinase and the T. brucei Aldolase 3'UTR. These mismatches should not affect plasmid function.
How to cite: pHJ17 was a gift from George Cross (Addgene plasmid # 48356 ; http://n2t.net/addgene:48356 ; RRID:Addgene_48356)
