>Addgene plasmid #48356 | pHJ17 | addgene partial sequence | sequence record 72724 | Hygro-F 5'-gacggcaatttcgatgatg-3'
CGATGCGACGCAATCGTCCGATCCGGAGCCGGGACTGTCGGGCGTACACAAATCGCCCGCAGAAGCGCGG
CCGTCTGGACCGATGGCTGTGTAGAAGTACTCGCCGATAGTGGAAACCGACGCCCCAGCACTCGTCCGAG
GGCAAAGGAATCTAGAGAAGTCCATACTAACCAGGACCCACTTGACGCCACCATGGCCTCGTACCCCGGC
CATCAACACGCGTCTGCGTTCGACCAGGCTGCGCGTTCTCGCGGCCATAGCAACCGACGTACGGCGTTGC
GCCCTCGCCGGCAGCAAGAAGCCACGGAAGTCCGCCCGGAGCAGAAAATGCCCACGCTACTGCGGGTTTA
TATAGACGGTCCCCACGGGATGGGGAAAACCACCACCACGCAACTGCTGGTGGCCCTGGGTTCGCGCGAC
GATATCGTCTACGTACCCGAGCCGATGACTTACTGGCGGGTGCTGGGGGCTTCCGAGACAATCGCGAACA
TCTACACCACACAACACCGCCTCGACCAGGGTGAGATATCGGCCGGGGACGCGGCGGTGGTAATGACAAG
CGCCCAGATAACAATGGGCATGCCTTATGCCGTGACCGACGCCGTTCTGGCTCCTCATATCGGGGGGGAG
GCTGGGAGCTCACATGCCCCGCCCCCGGCCCTCACCCTCCTCCTCGACCGCCATCCCATCGCCGTCATGC
TGTGCTACCCGGCCGCGCGGTACCTTATGGGCAGCATGACCCCCCAGGCCGTGCTGGCGTTCGTGGCCCT
CATCCCGCCGACCTTGCCCGGCACCAACATCGTGCTTGGGGCCCTTCCGGAGGACAGACACATCGACCGC
CTGGCCAAACGCCAGCGCCCCGGCGAGCGGCTGGACCTGGCTATGCTGGCTGCGATTCGCCGCGTTTACG
GGCTACTTGCCAATACGGTGCGGTATCTGCAGTGCGGCGGGTCGTGGCGGGAGGACTGGGGACAGCTTTC
GGGGACGGCCGTGCCGCCCCAGGGTGCCGAGCCCCAGAGCAACGCGGGCCCACGACCCCATATCGGGGAC
ACGTTATTTACCCTGTTTCGGGC
