>Addgene plasmid #48356 | pHJ17 | addgene partial sequence | sequence record 72725 | Hygro-R 5'-tatccacgccctcctacatc-3'
GAGATTCTTCGCCCTCCGAGAGCTGCATCAGGTCGGAGACGCTGTCGAACTTTTCGATCAGAAACTTCTC
GACAGACGTCGCGGTGAGTTCAGGCTTTTTCATCATTTACCAACAGTAAGATCTGTAATGTCAGTGCGAG
CGATCAAGAATGTAACACAAAGGAATACCAAGTTTGTGAATTTTATTTTTTGGTGTAATTGAAGTCTTCA
AGTTGAAAAAAATGGGGAAAAGGAAAAAAAACTCGAAGGCGCGTGCAGCGGCCGGCCGACGAGAACGTGT
ACCGGTATAACTTCGTATAATGTATGCTATACGAAGTTATAAGCTTCGTTGCAGTTGAGTTTCTGTTTTC
GGGCTTGTTGGTATACTTGTTTGATTAATGTGGCTGATAGCTAAGCTATCGCAAATATTTGTACAAGACA
TGAGGGGGCAAAAAAATAAGCCAAGTGTATTTGTTAGGCTTCCGTGCCTGTTAGAGAAATATGTAAGGAA
ACGCGTGCGCTACACAGCTTGAGCACCCTCGAGCATCTTCATTACCTACTGCTAATGACGAACGGGAAAT
GCCCCGTCCGCGTCTAGTATTGCTCCTCCTCGTCGAACTCGCCCTCCTCCTCAATCGTGGCATCCTGGTA
CTGCTGGTACTCAGACACGAGATCGTTCATGTTGGACTCTGCCTCCGTGAATTCCATCTCGTCCATACCC
TCGCCAGTGTACCAGTGCAAGAACGCCTTGCGACGGAACATGAGGGTGAACTGCTCTCCCACACGGCGGA
ACATCTCCTGGATGCAGGTGTTGTTGCCAATGAAGGTGACAGCCATCTTGAGTCCCTTGGGTGGGATATC
GCAAACAGAGGACTTGATGTTGTTCGGGATCTCCACTCAATGAAGTAGGACGAGTTCTTGTTCTGCACGT
TCAGCATCTGCTCATCAACCTCCTTCGTCGACATGCGGCCGCGGAAGAGTGCAGACGCTGTCAGGTAGCG
GCCGTGACGAGGATCTGCAGCTTGCATCATGTTTTTCGCATCGAACATCTGCTGCGTTAGCTCGGGCACG
GA
